LOCUS       Exported 7498 bp ds-DNA circular SYN 24-MAY-2022
DEFINITION  Chemogenetics Cre-dependent expression plasmid.
ACCESSION   .
VERSION     .
KEYWORDS    AAV SYN flex PSAM4 GlyR IRES EGFP
SOURCE      synthetic DNA construct
  ORGANISM  synthetic DNA construct
REFERENCE   1 (bases 1 to 7498)
  AUTHORS   Magnus CJ, Lee PH, Bonaventura J, Zemla R, Gomez JL, Ramirez MH, Hu
            X, Galvan A, Basu J, Michaelides M, Sternson SM
  TITLE     Ultrapotent chemogenetics for research and potential clinical
            applications.
  JOURNAL   Science. 2019 Mar 14. pii: science.aav5282. doi:
            10.1126/science.aav5282.
  PUBMED    30872534
REFERENCE   2 (bases 1 to 7498)
  AUTHORS   .
  TITLE     Direct Submission
  JOURNAL   Exported May 24, 2022 from SnapGene Server 1.1.58
            http://www.snapgene.com
FEATURES             Location/Qualifiers
     source          1..7498
                     /organism="synthetic DNA construct"
                     /mol_type="other DNA"
     repeat_region   56..185
                     /label=AAV2 ITR
     polyA_signal    347..468
                     /label=SV40 poly(A) signal
                     /note="SV40 polyadenylation signal"
     primer_bind     complement(384..403)
                     /label=SV40pA-R
                     /note="SV40 polyA, reverse primer"
     primer_bind     438..457
                     /label=EBV-rev
                     /note="SV40 polyA terminator, reverse primer"
     misc_feature    545..1133
                     /label=WPRE
                     /note="woodchuck hepatitis virus posttranscriptional
                     regulatory element"
     CDS             651..662
                     /codon_start=1
                     /product="Factor Xa recognition and cleavage site"
                     /label=Factor Xa site
                     /translation="IEGR"
     primer_bind     1060..1080
                     /label=WPRE-R
                     /note="WPRE, reverse primer"
     protein_bind    complement(1201..1234)
                     /label=loxP
                     /bound_moiety="Cre recombinase"
                     /note="Cre-mediated recombination occurs in the 8-bp core
                     sequence (GCATACAT)."
     protein_bind    complement(1305..1338)
                     /label=lox2272
                     /bound_moiety="Cre recombinase"
                     /note="Cre-mediated recombination occurs in the 8-bp core
                     sequence (GGATACTT). lox2272 sites are compatible with each
                     other, but incompatible with loxP or loxN sites (Lee and
                     Saito, 1988)."
     misc_feature    2703..3288
                     /label=IRES2
                     /note="internal ribosome entry site (IRES) of the
                     encephalomyocarditis virus (EMCV)"
     primer_bind     complement(2870..2887)
                     /label=IRES reverse
                     /note="IRES internal ribosome entry site, reverse primer.
                     Also called pCDH-rev"
     CDS             3301..4017
                     /codon_start=1
                     /product="enhanced GFP with monomerizing A206K mutation
                     (Zacharias et al., 2002)"
                     /label=mEGFP
                     /note="mammalian codon-optimized"
                     /translation="VSKGEELFTGVVPILVELDGDVNGHKFSVSGEGEGDATYGKLTLK
                     FICTTGKLPVPWPTLVTTLTYGVQCFSRYPDHMKQHDFFKSAMPEGYVQERTIFFKDDG
                     NYKTRAEVKFEGDTLVNRIELKGIDFKEDGNILGHKLEYNYNSHNVYIMADKQKNGIKV
                     NFKIRHNIEDGSVQLADHYQQNTPIGDGPVLLPDNHYLSTQSKLSKDPNEKRDHMVLLE
                     FVTAAGITLGMDELYK"
     primer_bind     complement(3343..3364)
                     /label=EGFP-N
                     /note="EGFP, reverse primer"
     primer_bind     complement(3604..3623)
                     /label=EXFP-R
                     /note="For distinguishing EGFP variants, reverse primer"
     primer_bind     3951..3972
                     /label=EGFP-C
                     /note="EGFP, forward primer"
     protein_bind    4030..4063
                     /label=loxP
                     /bound_moiety="Cre recombinase"
                     /note="Cre-mediated recombination occurs in the 8-bp core
                     sequence (GCATACAT)."
     protein_bind    4126..4159
                     /label=lox2272
                     /bound_moiety="Cre recombinase"
                     /note="Cre-mediated recombination occurs in the 8-bp core
                     sequence (GGATACTT). lox2272 sites are compatible with each
                     other, but incompatible with loxP or loxN sites (Lee and
                     Saito, 1988)."
     primer_bind     complement(4178..4197)
                     /label=pMT2-F
                     /note="Synthetic intron, forward primer"
     intron          4180..4312
                     /label=chimeric intron
                     /note="chimera between introns from human beta-globin and
                     immunoglobulin heavy chain genes"
     repeat_region   4911..5040
                     /label=AAV2 ITR
     rep_origin      5112..5567
                     /direction=RIGHT
                     /label=f1 ori
                     /note="f1 bacteriophage origin of replication; arrow
                     indicates direction of (+) strand synthesis"
     primer_bind     complement(5199..5218)
                     /label=F1ori-R
                     /note="F1 origin, reverse primer"
     primer_bind     5409..5430
                     /label=F1ori-F
                     /note="F1 origin, forward primer"
     promoter        5593..5697
                     /gene="bla"
                     /label=AmpR promoter
     CDS             5698..6558
                     /codon_start=1
                     /gene="bla"
                     /product="beta-lactamase"
                     /label=AmpR
                     /note="confers resistance to ampicillin, carbenicillin, and
                     related antibiotics"
                     /translation="MSIQHFRVALIPFFAAFCLPVFAHPETLVKVKDAEDQLGARVGYI
                     ELDLNSGKILESFRPEERFPMMSTFKVLLCGAVLSRIDAGQEQLGRRIHYSQNDLVEYS
                     PVTEKHLTDGMTVRELCSAAITMSDNTAANLLLTTIGGPKELTAFLHNMGDHVTRLDRW
                     EPELNEAIPNDERDTTMPVAMATTLRKLLTGELLTLASRQQLIDWMEADKVAGPLLRSA
                     LPAGWFIADKSGAGERGSRGIIAALGPDGKPSRIVVIYTTGSQATMDERNRQIAEIGAS
                     LIKHW"
     primer_bind     complement(5916..5935)
                     /label=Amp-R
                     /note="Ampicillin resistance gene, reverse primer"
     rep_origin      6729..7317
                     /direction=RIGHT
                     /label=ori
                     /note="high-copy-number ColE1/pMB1/pBR322/pUC origin of
                     replication"
     primer_bind     7218..7237
                     /label=pBR322ori-F
                     /note="pBR322 origin, forward primer"
     primer_bind     7471..7488
                     /label=L4440
                     /note="L4440 vector, forward primer"
ORIGIN
        1 agcgcccaat acgcaaaccg cctctccccg cgcgttggcc gattcattaa tgcagctgcg
       61 cgctcgctcg ctcactgagg ccgcccgggc aaagcccggg cgtcgggcga cctttggtcg
      121 cccggcctca gtgagcgagc gagcgcgcag agagggagtg gccaactcca tcactagggg
      181 ttccttgtag ttaatgatta acccgccatg ctacttatct acgtagccat gctctaggaa
      241 gatccttatc gattttacca catttgtaga ggttttactt gctttaaaaa acctcccaca
      301 tctccccctg aacctgaaac ataaaatgaa tgcaattgtt gttgttaact tgtttattgc
      361 agcttataat ggttacaaat aaagcaatag catcacaaat ttcacaaata aagcattttt
      421 ttcactgcat tctagttgtg gtttgtccaa actcatcaat gtatcttatc atgtctgctc
      481 gaagcggccg gccgcccggg cgacctagat gcattcgacg gccgcccggg tcgacggtat
      541 cgatgcgggg aggcggccca aagggagatc cgactcgtct gagggcgaag gcgaagacgc
      601 ggaagaggcc gcagagccgg cagcaggccg cgggaaggaa ggtccgctgg attgagggcc
      661 gaagggacgt agcagaagga cgtcccgcgc agaatccagg tggcaacaca ggcgagcagc
      721 caaggaaagg acgatgattt ccccgacaac accacggaat tgtcagtgcc caacagccga
      781 gcccctgtcc agcagcgggc aaggcaggcg gcgatgagtt ccgccgtggc aatagggagg
      841 gggaaagcga aagtcccgga aaggagctga caggtggtgg caatgcccca accagtgggg
      901 gttgcgtcag caaacacagt gcacaccacg ccacgttgcc tgacaacggg ccacaactcc
      961 tcataaagag acagcaacca ggatttatac aaggaggaga aaatgaaagc catacgggaa
     1021 gcaatagcat gatacaaagg cattaaagca gcgtatccac atagcgtaaa aggagcaaca
     1081 tagttaagaa taccagtcaa tctttcacaa attttgtaat ccagaggttg attcttaaga
     1141 gcttcgagtg gatcatctgc aaattcgccc ttttcagtgt ttcgaacctc ttcgagggac
     1201 ataacttcgt ataatgtatg ctatacgaag ttatgggtcg atggtgagat ctggactaga
     1261 gggtcgatgg tgatgcttgg atcaaaatag gaagaatccc aatgataact tcgtataaag
     1321 tatcctatac gaagttatac tagtcatatg ggatccgaat tcgctagcgc caccatgcgc
     1381 tgttctccag gcggcgtgtg gctcgccctg gctgcttccc ttctgcacgt tagcctgcag
     1441 ggtgagttcc agcgcaaact gtataaggag cttgttaaga attataaccc cctggagcgg
     1501 ccggtcgcaa atgattccca gccactgaca gtgtacttca gcctctcctt gctgcagatc
     1561 atggacgtgg atgaaaagaa ccaggtgctg accactaata tttggttgca gatgtcctgg
     1621 accgatcact acttgcagtg gaatgtgagc gaatacccag gtgtaaagac tgtaagattc
     1681 cctgacggcc aaatctggaa accagatatc ctgctgtaca acagcgcaga cgaaaggttt
     1741 gatgcaacat ttcacaccaa cgtgggagtc aattcttcag gccactgcct gtacctgccc
     1801 cctggaatct tcaagtcctc atgctatatc gacgtccgct ggtttccctt cgacgtccag
     1861 cactgcaaac tcaaattcgg gagctggagc tacggcggat ggagcctgga tctgcaaatg
     1921 caggaggctg acatctctgg ttacatcccg aatggggagt gggaccttgt gggaatcccc
     1981 ggtaaaagaa gcgagcgatt ttatgaatgc tgcaaagagc ccttcccaga tgtcaccttc
     2041 acagtgacca tgcggagacg catgggttat tatctgatcc aaatgtatat cccaagcttg
     2101 cttatagtga ttttgtcatg gatctccttc tggattaata tggacgccgc tccagctagg
     2161 gtcggactgg gcatcaccac agtgctgaca atgactactc agagctcagg cagccgagcc
     2221 agcttgccca aggtttctta cgtgaaggcc atcgatatct ggatggctgt ctgccttctg
     2281 tttgtcttca gcgcactgct ggaatacgcc gctgtcaatt ttgtgtctcg acagcataaa
     2341 gagctgttgc ggttcagaag aaaacgacgc caccacaaag aggatgaggc aggagaagga
     2401 cgcttcaact ttagcgccta tggtatggga cctgcttgcc tccaggctaa agacggaatt
     2461 tccgtgaagg gagccaacaa tagcaacaca accaacccac cccctgctcc atctaagagc
     2521 ccggaggaaa tgcgcaaact ctttattcag agagcgaaaa agatcgacaa aatctcccgg
     2581 atcggattcc ccatggcttt cctgattttc aacatgtttt attggatcat ctacaagatt
     2641 gtgcgaaggg aggacgtaca caaccagtaa gcggccgcaa ttccccccgc cccccccccc
     2701 cccccctctc cctccccccc ccctaacgtt actggccgaa gccgcttgga ataaggccgg
     2761 tgtgcgtttg tctatatgtt attttccacc atattgccgt cttttggcaa tgtgagggcc
     2821 cggaaacctg gccctgtctt cttgacgagc attcctaggg gtctttcccc tctcgccaaa
     2881 ggaatgcaag gtctgttgaa tgtcgtgaag gaagcagttc ctctggaagc ttcttgaaga
     2941 caaacaacgt ctgtagcgac cctttgcagg cagcggaacc ccccacctgg cgacaggtgc
     3001 ctctgcggcc aaaagccacg tgtataagat acacctgcaa aggcggcaca accccagtgc
     3061 cacgttgtga gttggatagt tgtggaaaga gtcaaatggc tctcctaagc gtattcaaca
     3121 aggggctgaa ggatgcccag aaggtacccc attgtatggg atctgatctg gggcctcggt
     3181 gcacatgctt tacatgtgtt tagtcgaggt taaaaaaacg tctaggcccc ccgaaccacg
     3241 gggacgtggt tttcctttga aaaacacgat gataatatgg ccacaaccat gggggatccg
     3301 gtgagcaagg gcgaggagct gttcaccggg gtggtgccca tcctggtcga gctggacggc
     3361 gacgtaaacg gccacaagtt cagcgtgtcc ggcgagggcg agggcgatgc cacctacggc
     3421 aagctgaccc tgaagttcat ctgcaccacc ggcaagctgc ccgtgccctg gcccaccctc
     3481 gtgaccaccc tgacctacgg cgtgcagtgc ttcagccgct accccgacca catgaagcag
     3541 cacgacttct tcaagtccgc catgcccgaa ggctacgtcc aggagcgcac catcttcttc
     3601 aaggacgacg gcaactacaa gacccgcgcc gaggtgaagt tcgagggcga caccctggtg
     3661 aaccgcatcg agctgaaggg catcgacttc aaggaggacg gcaacatcct ggggcacaag
     3721 ctggagtaca actacaacag ccacaacgtc tatatcatgg ccgacaagca gaagaacggc
     3781 atcaaggtga acttcaagat ccgccacaac atcgaggacg gcagcgtgca gctcgccgac
     3841 cactaccagc agaacacccc catcggcgac ggccccgtgc tgctgcccga caaccactac
     3901 ctgagcaccc agtccaagct gagcaaagac cccaacgaga agcgcgatca catggtcctg
     3961 ctggagttcg tgaccgccgc cgggatcact ctcggcatgg acgagctgta caagtaatct
     4021 agcaagctta taacttcgta tagcatacat tatacgaagt tatgtgtcga tggtgatgct
     4081 tggcaattcg ggtcgatggt gaagcattgg tcttcctatt ttgatataac ttcgtatagg
     4141 atactttata cgaagttatg gggggcgcgc catcatcacc tgtggagaga aaggcaaagt
     4201 ggatgtcagt aagaccaata ggtgcctatc agaaacgcaa gagtcttctc tgtctcgaca
     4261 agcccagttt ctattggtct ccttaaacct gtcttgtaac cttgatactt acctgatcca
     4321 acggctgcga cttggggcag ggggtcctag gggtggtctg gccaggagcc gcgggggcgg
     4381 actgcgcggt gcccaggagc acagctgcgc tctcaggcac gacacgactc ctccgctgcc
     4441 caccgcagac tgaggcagcg ctgagtcgcc ggcgccgcag cgcagatggt cgcgcccgtg
     4501 cccccctatc tcgcgcctcg cgtggtgcgg tccggctggg ccggcggcgg cgcggacgcg
     4561 accaaggtgg ccgggaaggg gagtttgcgg gggaccggcg agtgacgtca gcgcgccttc
     4621 agtgctgagg cggcggtggc gcgcgccgcc aggcgggggc gaaggcactg tccgcggtgc
     4681 tgaagctggc agtgcgcacg cgcctcgccg catcctgttt cccctccccc tctctgatag
     4741 gggatgcgca atttggggaa tgggggttgg gtgcttgtcc agtgggtcgg ggtcggtcgt
     4801 caagcatgct ttaaatactg aaaagggcca attccagcac actggagctc ggatcttcct
     4861 agagcatggc tacgtagata agtagcatgg cgggttaatc attaactaca aggaacccct
     4921 agtgatggag ttggccactc cctctctgcg cgctcgctcg ctcactgagg ccgggcgacc
     4981 aaaggtcgcc cgacgcccgg gctttgcccg ggcggcctca gtgagcgagc gagcgcgcag
     5041 ctggcgtaat agcgaagagg cccgcaccga tcgcccttcc caacagttgc gcagcctgaa
     5101 tggcgaatgg gnnnnnnnnn nnnnnnnnnn nnnnnnnnnn nnnnnnnnnn nnnnnnnnnn
     5161 nnnnnnnnnn nnnnnnnnnn nnnnnnnnnn nnnnnnnnnn nnnnnnnnnn nnnnnnnnnn
     5221 nnnnnnnnnn nnnnncnnnn nnnnnnnnnn nnnnnnnnnn nnnnnnnnnn nnnnnnnnnn
     5281 nnnnnnnnnn nnnnnnnnnn nnnnnnnnnn nnnnnnnnnn nnnnnnnann nnnnnnnnnn
     5341 nnnnnnnnnn nnnnnnnnnn nnnnnnnnnn nnnnnnncct ttgacgttgg agtccacgtt
     5401 ctttaatagt ggactcttgt tccaaactgg aacaacactc aaccctatct cggtctattc
     5461 ttttgattta taagggattt tgccgatttc ggcctattgg ttaaaaaatg agctgattta
     5521 acaaaaattt aacgcgaatt ttaacaaaat attaacgctt acaatttagg tggcactttt
     5581 cggggaaatg tgcgcggaac ccctatttgt ttatttttct aaatacattc aaatatgtat
     5641 ccgctcatga gacaataacc ctgataaatg cttcaataat attgaaaaag gaagagtatg
     5701 agtattcaac atttccgtgt cgcccttatt cccttttttg cggcattttg ccttcctgtt
     5761 tttgctcacc cagaaacgct ggtgaaagta aaagatgctg aagatcagtt gggtgcacga
     5821 gtgggttaca tcgaactgga tctcaacagc ggtaagatcc ttgagagttt tcgccccgaa
     5881 gaacgttttc caatgatgag cacttttaaa gttctgctat gtggcgcggt attatcccgt
     5941 attgacgccg ggcaagagca actcggtcgc cgcatacact attctcagaa tgacttggtt
     6001 gagtactcac cagtcacaga aaagcatctt acggatggca tgacagtaag agaattatgc
     6061 agtgctgcca taaccatgag tgataacact gcggccaact tacttctgac aacgatcgga
     6121 ggaccgaagg agctaaccgc ttttttgcac aacatggggg atcatgtaac tcgccttgat
     6181 cgttgggaac cggagctgaa tgaagccata ccaaacgacg agcgtgacac cacgatgcct
     6241 gtagcaatgg caacaacgtt gcgcaaacta ttaactggcg aactacttac tctagcttcc
     6301 cggcaacaat taatagactg gatggaggcg gataaagttg caggaccact tctgcgctcg
     6361 gcccttccgg ctggctggtt tattgctgat aaatctggag ccggtgagcg tgggtctcgc
     6421 ggtatcattg cagcactggg gccagatggt aagccctccc gtatcgtagt tatctacacg
     6481 acggggagtc aggcaactat ggatgaacga aatagacaga tcgctgagat aggtgcctca
     6541 ctgattaagc attggtaact gtcagaccaa gtttactcat atatacttta gattgattta
     6601 aaacttcatt tttaatttaa aaggatctag gtgaagatcc tttttgataa tctcatgacc
     6661 aaaatccctt aacgtgagtt ttcgttccac tgagcgtcag accccgtaga aaagatcaaa
     6721 ggatcttctt gagatccttt ttttctgcgc gtaatctgct gcttgcaaac aaaaaaacca
     6781 ccgctaccag cggtggtttg tttgccggat caagagctac caactctttt tccgaaggta
     6841 actggcttca gcagagcgca gataccaaat actgttcttc tagtgtagcc gtagttaggc
     6901 caccacttca agaactctgt agcaccgcct acatacctcg ctctgctaat cctgttacca
     6961 gtggctgctg ccagtggcga taagtcgtgt cttaccgggt tggactcaag acgatagtta
     7021 ccggataagg cgcagcggtc gggctgaacg gggggttcgt gcacacagcc cagcttggag
     7081 cgaacgacct acaccgaact gagataccta cagcgtgagc tatgagaaag cgccacgctt
     7141 cccgaaggga gaaaggcgga caggtatccg gtaagcggca gggtcggaac aggagagcgc
     7201 acgagggagc ttccaggggg aaacgcctgg tatctttata gtcctgtcgg gtttcgccac
     7261 ctctgacttg agcgtcgatt tttgtgatgc tcgtcagggg ggcggagcct atggaaaaac
     7321 gccagcaacg cggccttttt acggttcctg gccttttgct ggccttttgc tcacatgttc
     7381 tttcctgcgt tatcccctga ttctgtggat aaccgtatta ccgcctttga gtgagctgat
     7441 accgctcgcc gcagccgaac gaccgagcgc agcgagtcag tgagcgagga agcggaag
//
