[The description below was written by a language model from this plasmid's Addgene catalogue record and the feature table of its GenBank file.]
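Description:
AAV SYN flex PSAM4 GlyR IRES EGFP is a 7.5 kb pAAV-based transfer plasmid for producing recombinant adeno-associated virus that delivers a Cre-dependent chemogenetic ion channel to neurons. It is propagated in E. coli through a high-copy ColE1/pUC-type origin with ampicillin selection (bla gene with its own promoter), and it also carries an f1 phage origin. Two AAV2 inverted terminal repeats bracket the expression cassette and define the segment that is replicated and packaged into AAV capsids.

The payload is PSAM4-GlyR, a synthetic chimeric channel. The record links it to human CHRNA7, the α7 nicotinic acetylcholine receptor, carrying the L131G, Q139L and Y217F substitutions. As the name indicates, this engineered ligand-binding portion is joined to a glycine receptor ion pore domain. The channel coding region itself is not annotated in the feature table, but it presumably occupies the unannotated stretch between the lox sites and the IRES. An EMCV IRES follows, driving translation of a GFP reporter from the same transcript. The sequence annotation identifies this reporter as the monomeric A206K variant of EGFP.

The bicistronic unit sits between oppositely oriented loxP and lox2272 pairs (a FLEx/DIO switch) and is inverted relative to the flanking chimeric intron, WPRE and SV40 polyadenylation signal. Cre recombinase flips it and locks it into the sense orientation, which restricts expression to Cre-expressing cells. The catalogue lists a synapsin promoter, which is not annotated in the table but would lie in the unannotated region between the intron and the adjacent ITR. The WPRE enhances transcript stability and expression. The stated purpose is Cre-dependent chemogenetics, that is, ligand-gated control of the activity of genetically defined neurons, with GFP marking the expressing cells.
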