Addgene plasmid #119741: AAV SYN flex PSAM4 GlyR IRES EGFP
Purpose: Chemogenetics Cre-dependent expression plasmid
Depositing lab: Scott Sternson. Depositing organization: HHMI, Janelia Research Campus. Publication: Ultrapotent chemogenetics for research and potential clinical applications. Magnus CJ, Lee PH, Bonaventura J, Zemla R, Gomez JL, Ramirez MH, Hu X, Galvan A, Basu J, Michaelides M, Sternson SM. Science. 2019 Mar 14. pii: science.aav5282. doi: 10.1126/science.aav5282. PubMed 30872534.
Backbone
  Vector backbone: pAAV
  Vector type: Mammalian Expression, AAV
Growth in bacteria
  Bacterial resistance: Ampicillin, 100 μg/mL
  Growth temperature: 37°C
  Growth strain: NEB Stable
  Copy number: High Copy
Gene/Insert
  Gene/Insert name: PSAM4 GlyR IRES eGFP
  Species: H. sapiens (human), Synthetic
  Mutation: L131G, Q139L, Y217F
  Entrez Gene: CHRNA7 (a.k.a. CHRNA7-2, NACHRA7, nAChR7)
  Promoter: synapsin
  Cloning method: Restriction Enzyme; 5′ cloning site NheI (not destroyed); 3′ cloning site NotI (not destroyed)
  Sequencing primers: 5′ IRES-R; 3′ WPRE-R
Terms and licenses: Academic/Nonprofit Terms; Industry Terms: Not Available to Industry
How to cite: AAV SYN flex PSAM4 GlyR IRES EGFP was a gift from Scott Sternson (Addgene plasmid # 119741 ; http://n2t.net/addgene:119741 ; RRID:Addgene_119741) For viral preps, please replace (Addgene plasmid # 119741) in the above sentence with: (Addgene viral prep # 119741-AAV5) or (Addgene viral prep # 119741-AAV9)
